Addgene plasmid #98175: RV-Cag-Dio-EYFP-P2A-Mafb
Purpose: Retroviral vector encoding Cre-dependent expression of EYFP-P2A-Mafb
Depositing lab: Oscar Marin. Depositing organization: King's College London. Publication: Early emergence of cortical interneuron diversity in the mouse embryo. Mi D, Li Z, Lim L, Li M, Moissidis M, Yang Y, Gao T, Hu TX, Pratt T, Price DJ, Sestan N, Marin O. Science. 2018 Feb 22. pii: science.aar6821. doi: 10.1126/science.aar6821. PubMed 29472441.
Backbone
  Vector backbone: RV-CAG
  Backbone manufacturer: Oscar Marin Lab (Addgene #87662)
  Vector type: Retroviral
Growth in bacteria
  Bacterial resistance: Ampicillin, 100 μg/mL
  Growth temperature: 37°C
  Growth strain: NEB Stable
  Copy number: High Copy
Gene/Insert
  Gene/Insert name: Mafb
  Species: M. musculus (mouse)
  Insert size (bp): 1776
  Entrez Gene: Mafb (a.k.a. Kreisler, Krml, Krml1, kr)
  Promoter: CAG
  Cloning method: Restriction Enzyme; 5′ cloning site PacI (not destroyed); 3′ cloning site AscI (not destroyed)
Terms and licenses: Academic/Nonprofit Terms; Industry Terms: Not Available to Industry
How to cite: RV-Cag-Dio-EYFP-P2A-Mafb was a gift from Oscar Marin (Addgene plasmid # 98175 ; http://n2t.net/addgene:98175 ; RRID:Addgene_98175)
