[The description below was written by a language model from this plasmid's Addgene catalogue record and pLannotate feature annotations shown in this document.]
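Description:
RV-Cag-Dio-EYFP-P2A-Mafb is a gammaretroviral (Moloney murine leukemia virus-type) transfer plasmid built on the RV-CAG backbone for Cre-dependent expression of mouse Mafb together with a yellow fluorescent reporter. It is propagated in E. coli as a high-copy plasmid through a ColE1/pUC-type origin and selected with ampicillin via the β-lactamase gene. The viral portion begins with a CMV enhancer/promoter fused to a truncated 5' LTR, an arrangement that drives transcription of the viral genomic RNA in packaging cells. This is followed by a Ψ packaging signal and a truncated gag fragment lacking its start codon, which together support encapsidation of the RNA. A Moloney murine leukemia virus LTR closes the proviral unit at the 3' end.

Between the LTRs sits an internal CAG promoter (CMV enhancer, chicken β-actin promoter and chimeric intron) followed by a DIO (double-floxed inverted orientation) cassette. The EYFP and Mafb coding sequences, which the construct name indicates are joined by a P2A self-cleaving peptide (not separately annotated in the feature table), lie in antisense orientation relative to the promoter. They are flanked by paired lox2272 and loxP sites in opposing orientation. Without Cre no functional transcript is made. In Cre-expressing cells, recombination between the incompatible lox pairs inverts the cassette and locks it in the sense orientation, so that EYFP and the Mafb transcription factor are produced as separate proteins from one mRNA. A downstream WPRE enhances transcript stability and expression.

The associated publication concerns cortical interneuron diversity in the mouse embryo. This fits with use of the vector to infect dividing cells and overexpress Mafb only in a Cre-defined lineage, with EYFP marking the recombined cells.
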