Features (pLannotate 1.2.2; 23 found; start..end, strand, type, name):
    135..514     +  enhancer       CMV enhancer: human cytomegalovirus immediate early enhancer
    515..718     +  promoter       CMV promoter: human cytomegalovirus (CMV) immediate early promoter
    719..894     +  LTR            5' LTR (truncated): truncated long terminal repeat from Moloney murine sarcoma virus
   1016..1290    +  misc_feature   MESV Ψ (fragment): packaging signal of murine embryonic stem cell virus
   1357..1773    +  CDS            gag (truncated): truncated Moloney murine leukemia virus (MMLV) gag gene lacking the start codon
   1787..2166    +  enhancer       CMV enhancer: human cytomegalovirus immediate early enhancer
   2169..2444    +  promoter       chicken β-actin promoter: No description available
   2445..3453    +  intron         chimeric intron: chimera between introns from chicken β-actin and rabbit β-globin
   3523..3556    +  protein_bind   lox2272: Cre-mediated recombination occurs in the 8-bp core sequence (GGATACTT). lox2272 sites are compatible with each other, but incompatible with loxP or loxN sites (Lee and Saito, 1988). Cre recombinase
   3557..3606    -  intron         β-globin intron (fragment): internally truncated intron from human β-globin
   3607..3640    +  protein_bind   loxP: Cre-mediated recombination occurs in the 8-bp core sequence (GCATACAT). Cre recombinase
   3652..4620    -  CDS            Mafb: MAFB_MOUSE - Also known as Krml, Maf1. Experimental evidence at protein level: Swiss-Prot protein existence level 1. Acts as a transcriptional activator or repressor. Plays a pivotal role in regulating lineage-specific hematopoiesis by repressing ETS1-mediated transcription of erythroid-specific genes in myeloid cells. Required for monocytic, macrophage, osteoclast, podocyte and islet beta cell differentiation. Involved in renal tubule survival and F4/80 maturation. Activates the insulin and glucagon promoters. Together with PAX6, transactivates weakly the glucagon gene promoter through the G1
   4702..5418    -  CDS            EYFP: EYFP is a basic (constitutively fluorescent) green/yellow fluorescent protein published in 1996, derived from Aequorea victoria. It is reported to be a very rapidly-maturing weak dimer with high acid sensitivity.
   5436..5469    -  protein_bind   lox2272: Cre-mediated recombination occurs in the 8-bp core sequence (GGATACTT). lox2272 sites are compatible with each other, but incompatible with loxP or loxN sites (Lee and Saito, 1988). Cre recombinase
   5470..5519    -  intron         β-globin intron (fragment): internally truncated intron from human β-globin
   5520..5553    -  protein_bind   loxP: Cre-mediated recombination occurs in the 8-bp core sequence (GCATACAT). Cre recombinase
   5563..6151    +  misc_feature   WPRE: woodchuck hepatitis virus posttranscriptional regulatory element
   6224..6817    +  LTR            LTR: long terminal repeat from Moloney murine leukemia virus
   6826..6872    +  LTR            5' LTR (truncated) (fragment): truncated long terminal repeat from Moloney murine sarcoma virus
   6955..7003    -  CDS            lacI (fragment): lac repressor; lacI; The lac repressor binds to the lac operator to inhibit transcription in E. coli. This inhibition can be relieved by adding lactose or isopropyl-β-D-thiogalactopyranoside (IPTG).
   7189..7777    -  rep_origin     ori: high-copy-number ColE1/pMB1/pBR322/pUC origin of replication
   7955..8815    -  CDS            AmpR: β-lactamase; bla; confers resistance to ampicillin, carbenicillin, and related antibiotics
   8816..8832    -  promoter       AmpR promoter (fragment): bla
>Addgene plasmid #98175 | RV-Cag-Dio-EYFP-P2A-Mafb | depositor full sequence | sequence record 179955 | Full Sequence
GATCCGGCCATTAGCCATATTATTCATTGGTTATATAGCATAAATCAATATTGGCTATTGGCCATTGCAT
ACGTTGTATCCATATCATAATATGTACATTTATATTGGCTCATGTCCAACATTACCGCCATGTTGACATT
GATTATTGACTAGTTATTAATAGTAATCAATTACGGGGTCATTAGTTCATAGCCCATATATGGAGTTCCG
CGTTACATAACTTACGGTAAATGGCCCGCCTGGCTGACCGCCCAACGACCCCCGCCCATTGACGTCAATA
ATGACGTATGTTCCCATAGTAACGCCAATAGGGACTTTCCATTGACGTCAATGGGTGGAGTATTTACGGT
AAACTGCCCACTTGGCAGTACATCAAGTGTATCATATGCCAAGTACGCCCCCTATTGACGTCAATGACGG
TAAATGGCCCGCCTGGCATTATGCCCAGTACATGACCTTATGGGACTTTCCTACTTGGCAGTACATCTAC
GTATTAGTCATCGCTATTACCATGGTGATGCGGTTTTGGCAGTACATCAATGGGCGTGGATAGCGGTTTG
ACTCACGGGGATTTCCAAGTCTCCACCCCATTGACGTCAATGGGAGTTTGTTTTGGCACCAAAATCAACG
GGACTTTCCAAAATGTCGTAACAACTCCGCCCCATTGACGCAAATGGGCGGTAGGCATGTACGGTGGGAG
GTCTATATAAGCAGAGCTCAATAAAAGAGCCCACAACCCCTCACTCGGGGCGCCAGTCCTCCGATTGACT
GAGTCGCCCGGGTACCCGTATTCCCAATAAAGCCTCTTGCTGTTTGCATCCGAATCGTGGTCTCGCTGTT
CCTTGGGAGGGTCTCCTCTGAGTGATTGACTACCCACGACGGGGGTCTTTCATTTGGGGGCTCGTCCGGG
ATTTGGAGACCCCTGCCCAGGGACCACCGACCCACCACCGGGAGGTAAGCTGGCCAGCAACTTATCTGTG
TCTGTCCGATTGTCTAGTGTCTATGTTTGATGTTATGCGCCTGCGTCTGTACTAGTTAGCTAACTAGCTC
TGTATCTGGCGGACCCGTGGTGGAACTGACGAGTTCTGAACACCCGGCCGCAACCCTGGGAGACGTCCCA
GGGACTTTGGGGGCCGTTTTTGTGGCCCGACCTGAGGAAGGGAGTCGATGTGGAATCCGACCCCGTCAGG
ATATGTGGTTCTGGTAGGAGACGAGAACCTAAAACAGTTCCCGCCTCCGTCTGAATTTTTGCTTTCGGTT
TGGAACCGAAGCCGCGCGTCTTGTCTGCTGCAGCGCTGCAGCATCGTTCTGTGTTGTCTCTGTCTGACTG
TGTTTCTGTATTTGTCTGAAAATTAGGGCCAGACTGTTACCACTCCCTTAAGTTTGACCTTAGGTCACTG
GAAAGATGTCGAGCGGATCGCTCACAACCAGTCGGTAGATGTCAAGAAGAGACGTTGGGTTACCTTCTGC
TCTGCAGAATGGCCAACCTTTAACGTCGGATGGCCGCGAGACGGCACCTTTAACCGAGACCTCATCACCC
AGGTTAAGATCAAGGTCTTTTCACCTGGCCCGCATGGACACCCAGACCAGGTCCCCTACATCGTGACCTG
GGAAGCCTTGGCTTTTGACCCCCCTCCCTGGGTCAAGCCCTTTGTACACCCTAAGCCTCCGCCTCCTCTT
CCTCCATCCGCCCCGTCTCTCCCCCTTGAACCTCCTCGTTCGACCCCGCCTCGATCCTCCCTTTATCCAG
CCCTCACTCCTTCTCTAGGCGCCGGAATTCGATGTCGACATTGATTATTGACTAGTTATTAATAGTAATC
AATTACGGGGTCATTAGTTCATAGCCCATATATGGAGTTCCGCGTTACATAACTTACGGTAAATGGCCCG
CCTGGCTGACCGCCCAACGACCCCCGCCCATTGACGTCAATAATGACGTATGTTCCCATAGTAACGCCAA
TAGGGACTTTCCATTGACGTCAATGGGTGGACTATTTACGGTAAACTGCCCACTTGGCAGTACATCAAGT
GTATCATATGCCAAGTACGCCCCCTATTGACGTCAATGACGGTAAATGGCCCGCCTGGCATTATGCCCAG
TACATGACCTTATGGGACTTTCCTACTTGGCAGTACATCTACGTATTAGTCATCGCTATTACCATGGGTC
GAGGTGAGCCCCACGTTCTGCTTCACTCTCCCCATCTCCCCCCCCTCCCCACCCCCAATTTTGTATTTAT
TTATTTTTTAATTATTTTGTGCAGCGATGGGGGCGGGGGGGGGGGGGGCGCGCGCCAGGCGGGGCGGGGC
GGGGCGAGGGGCGGGGCGGGGCGAGGCGGAGAGGTGCGGCGGCAGCCAATCAGAGCGGCGCGCTCCGAAA
GTTTCCTTTTATGGCGAGGCGGCGGCGGCGGCGGCCCTATAAAAAGCGAAGCGCGCGGCGGGCGGGAGTC
GCTGCGTTGCCTTCGCCCCGTGCCCCGCTCCGCGCCGCCTCGCGCCGCCCGCCCCGGCTCTGACTGACCG
CGTTACTCCCACAGGTGAGCGGGCGGGACGGCCCTTCTCCTCCGGGCTGTAATTAGCGCTTGGTTTAATG
ACGGCTCGTTTCTTTTCTGTGGCTGCGTGAAAGCCTTAAAGGGCTCCGGGAGGGCCCTTTGTGCGGGGGG
GAGCGGCTCGGGGGGTGCGTGCGTGTGTGTGTGCGTGGGGAGCGCCGCGTGCGGCCCGCGCTGCCCGGCG
GCTGTGAGCGCTGCGGGCGCGGCGCGGGGCTTTGTGCGCTCCGCGTGTGCGCGAGGGGAGCGCGGCCGGG
GGCGGTGCCCCGCGGTGCGGGGGGGCTGCGAGGGGAACAAAGGCTGCGTGCGGGGTGTGTGCGTGGGGGG
GTGAGCAGGGGGTGTGGGCGCGGCGGTCGGGCTGTAACCCCCCCCTGCACCCCCCTCCCCGAGTTGCTGA
GCACGGCCCGGCTTCGGGTGCGGGGCTCCGTGCGGGGCGTGGCGCGGGGCTCGCCGTGCCGGGCGGGGGG
TGGCGGCAGGTGGGGGTGCCGGGCGGGGCGGGGCCGCCTCGGGCCGGGGAGGGCTCGGGGGAGGGGCGCG
GCGGCCCCGGAGCGCCGGCGGCTGTCGAGGCGCGGCGAGCCGCAGCCATTGCCTTTTATGGTAATCGTGC
GAGAGGGCGCAGGGACTTCCTTTGTCCCAAATCTGGCGGAGCCGAAATCTGGGAGGCGCCGCCGCACCCC
CTCTAGCGGGCGCGGGCGAAGCGGTGCGGCGCCGGCAGGAAGGAAATGGGCGGGGAGGGCCTTCGTGCGT
CGCCGCGCCGCCGTCCCCTTCTCCATCTCCAGCCTCGGGGCTGCCGCAGGGGGACGGCTGCCTTCGGGGG
GGACGGGGCAGGGCGGGGTTCGGCTTCTGGCGTGTGACCGGCGGCTCTAGAGCCTCTGCTAACCATGTTC
ATGCCTTCTTCTTTTTCCTACAGCTCCTGGGCAACGTGCTGGTTGTTGTGCTGTCTCATCATTTTGGCAA
AGAATTCGCTAGCGGATCCGGAATAACTTCGTATAGGATACTTTATACGAAGTTATGCAGAATGGTAGCT
GGATTGTAGCTGCTATTAGCAATATGAAACCTCTTAATAACTTCGTATAGCATACATTATACGAAGTTAT
TTAATTAATCACAGAAAGAACTCAGGAGAGGAGGGGCTGTCGCTGGTGGAGCCCGCCTCCCTGAAGCCGG
AGTTGGCGAGTTTCTCGCACTTGACCTTGTAGGCGTCTCTCTCGCGGGCCAGCCGGGACACCTCCTGCTT
AAGCTGCTCCACCTGCTGAATGAGCTGCGTCTTCTCGTTCTCCAGGTGATGTTTCTGCTGGACGCGTTTA
TACCTGCACGACTGGGCGTAGCCCCGGTTCTTCAGGGTCCGCCGCTTCTGCTTCAGGCGGATCACCTCGT
CCTTGGTGAAGCCCCGCAGGTGGCGGTTCAGCTCACGCACCGACATGGACACCAGCTGGTCATCAGAGAA
GCGGTCCTCCACACTACCGTTGCCGCCCGCAGCCGTCGCCGCGGCTGTTGCGTGCGGTCCCGGCCCCGGG
TGGCTAGTGGGTAGCTGTTGCGCGGGACTGGCAGCGCTGGACGGCGGGGGCGACGCTTGGTGATGATGGT
GATGGTGCGGGTGAGCGTGCTGGCCCAGGTCATCGTGAGTCACACCTGCTCCTGGGTACCCGTGGTGCGG
ATGAGGGTGGTGGTGGTGGTGATGGTGGTGCGCACTACGGAAGCCGTCGAAGCTCTGCAGCGGCTGGGGC
ACTGGGTGCGAACCGATGAGCGCCTCCACCGCGTCCTCGGGCGTCAGGTTGAGTGCCTCGGGGTTCATCT
GCTGGTAGTTGCTCGCCATCCAGTACAGGTCCTCGAGATGGGTCTTCGGTTCAGTCGGACTGAAGCTGGG
AGAAGAAGGCACGGAGCTGCACGGAGTGCTGAGCGGGGTGGACGACACCGAGCCAGCAGGCTGCAGGCGT
GTGCATGGCCGGCCCGGACGCTCCGCGCGCCCCAGGGGCTCCTTCTTCACGTCGAACTTGAGAAGGTCGA
AGTCGTTGACGTACTCCATGGCCAGTGGGCTGGTGGGCAGCTCTTGCCCCATGCTCAGCTCCGCGGCCAT
TACCGGTCCAGGCCCGGGGTTTTCTTCAACATCACCTGCTTGCTTTAGCAGAGAGAAGTTTGTGGCGCCG
GATCCTCTGTACTTGTACAGCTCGTCCATGCCGAGAGTGATCCCGGCGGCGGTCACGAACTCCAGCAGGA
CCATGTGATCGCGCTTCTCGTTGGGGTCTTTGCTCAGGGCGGACTGGTAGCTCAGGTAGTGGTTGTCGGG
CAGCAGCACGGGGCCGTCGCCGATGGGGGTGTTCTGCTGGTAGTGGTCGGCGAGCTGCACGCTGCCGTCC
TCGATGTTGTGGCGGATCTTGAAGTTCACCTTGATGCCGTTCTTCTGCTTGTCGGCCATGATATAGACGT
TGTGGCTGTTGTAGTTGTACTCCAGCTTGTGCCCCAGGATGTTGCCGTCCTCCTTGAAGTCGATGCCCTT
CAGCTCGATGCGGTTCACCAGGGTGTCGCCCTCGAACTTCACCTCGGCGCGGGTCTTGTAGTTGCCGTCG
TCCTTGAAGAAGATGGTGCGCTCCTGGACGTAGCCTTCGGGCATGGCGGACTTGAAGAAGTCGTGCTGCT
TCATGTGGTCGGGGTAGCGGGCGAAGCACTGCAGGCCGTAGCCGAAGGTGGTCACGAGGGTGGGCCAGGG
CACGGGCAGCTTGCCGGTGGTGCAGATGAACTTCAGGGTCAGCTTGCCGTAGGTGGCATCGCCCTCGCCC
TCGCCGGACACGCTGAACTTGTGGCCGTTTACGTCGCCGTCCAGCTCGACCAGGATGGGCACCACCCCGG
TGAACAGCTCCTCGCCCTTGCTCACCATGGTGGCGGCGCGCCGCGATAACTTCGTATAAAGTATCCTATA
CGAAGTTATTTGCCTTAACCCAGAAATTATCACTGTTATTCTTTAGAATGGTGCAAAGAATAACTTCGTA
TAATGTATGCTATACGAAGTTATGTTTAAACCAATCAACCTCTGGATTACAAAATTTGTGAAAGATTGAC
TGGTATTCTTAACTATGTTGCTCCTTTTACGCTATGTGGATACGCTGCTTTAATGCCTTTGTATCATGCT
ATTGCTTCCCGTATGGCTTTCATTTTCTCCTCCTTGTATAAATCCTGGTTGCTGTCTCTTTATGAGGAGT
TGTGGCCCGTTGTCAGGCAACGTGGCGTGGTGTGCACTGTGTTTGCTGACGCAACCCCCACTGGTTGGGG
CATTGCCACCACCTGTCAGCTCCTTTCCGGGACTTTCGCTTTCCCCCTCCCTATTGCCACGGCGGAACTC
ATCGCCGCCTGCCTTGCCCGCTGCTGGACAGGGGCTCGGCTGTTGGGCACTGACAATTCCGTGGTGTTGT
CGGGGAAGCTGACGTCCTTTCCATGGCTGCTCGCCTGTGTTGCCACCTGGATTCTGCGCGGGACGTCCTT
CTGCTACGTCCCTTCGGCCCTCAATCCAGCGGACCTTCCTTCCCGCGGCCTGCTGCCGGCTCTGCGGCCT
CTTCCGCGTCTTCGCCTTCGCCCTCAGACGAGTCGGATCTCCCTTTGGGCCGCCTCCCCGCCTGGAATTC
GAGCTCGAGCTTGTTAACATCGATAAAATAAAAGATTTTATTTAGTCTCCAGAAAAAGGGGGGAATGAAA
GACCCCACCTGTAGGTTTGGCAAGCTAGCTTAAGTAACGCCATTTTGCAAGGCATGGAAAAATACATAAC
TGAGAATAGAGAAGTTCAGATCAAGGTCAGGAACAGATGGAACAGCTGAATATGGGCCAAACAGGATATC
TGTGGTAAGCAGTTCCTGCCCCGGCTCAGGGCCAAGAACAGATGGAACAGCTGAATATGGGCCAAACAGG
ATATCTGTGGTAAGCAGTTCCTGCCCCGGCTCAGGGCCAAGAACAGATGGTCCCCAGATGCGGTCCAGCC
CTCAGCAGTTTCTAGAGAACCATCAGATGTTTCCAGGGTGCCCCAAGGACCTGAAATGACCCTGTGCCTT
ATTTGAACTAACCAATCAGTTCGCTTCTCGCTTCTGTTCGCGCGCTTCTGCTCCCCGAGCTCAATAAAAG
AGCCCACAACCCCTCACTCGGGGCGCCAGTCCTCCGATTGACTGAGTCGCCCGGGTACCCGTGTATCCAA
TAAACCCTCTTGCAGTTGCATCCGACTTGTGGTCTCGCTGTTCCTTGGGAGGGTCTCCTCTGAGTGATTG
ACTACCCGTCAGCGGGGGTCTTTCATTTCCGACTTGTGGTCTCGCTGCCTTGGGAGGGTCTCCTCTGAGT
GATTGACTACCCGTCAGCGGGGGTCTTCACATGCAGCATGTATCAAAATTAATTTGGTTTTTTTTCTTAA
GTATTTACATTAAATGGCCATAGTTGCATTAATGAATCGGCCAACGCGCGGGGAGAGGCGGTTTGCGTAT
TGGCGCTCTTCCGCTTCCTCGCTCACTGACTCGCTGCGCTCGGTCGTTCGGCTGCGGCGAGCGGTATCAG
CTCACTCAAAGGCGGTAATACGGTTATCCACAGAATCAGGGGATAACGCAGGAAAGAACATGTGAGCAAA
AGGCCAGCAAAAGGCCAGGAACCGTAAAAAGGCCGCGTTGCTGGCGTTTTTCCATAGGCTCCGCCCCCCT
GACGAGCATCACAAAAATCGACGCTCAAGTCAGAGGTGGCGAAACCCGACAGGACTATAAAGATACCAGG
CGTTTCCCCCTGGAAGCTCCCTCGTGCGCTCTCCTGTTCCGACCCTGCCGCTTACCGGATACCTGTCCGC
CTTTCTCCCTTCGGGAAGCGTGGCGCTTTCTCATAGCTCACGCTGTAGGTATCTCAGTTCGGTGTAGGTC
GTTCGCTCCAAGCTGGGCTGTGTGCACGAACCCCCCGTTCAGCCCGACCGCTGCGCCTTATCCGGTAACT
ATCGTCTTGAGTCCAACCCGGTAAGACACGACTTATCGCCACTGGCAGCAGCCACTGGTAACAGGATTAG
CAGAGCGAGGTATGTAGGCGGTGCTACAGAGTTCTTGAAGTGGTGGCCTAACTACGGCTACACTAGAAGG
ACAGTATTTGGTATCTGCGCTCTGCTGAAGCCAGTTACCTTCGGAAAAAGAGTTGGTAGCTCTTGATCCG
GCAAACAAACCACCGCTGGTAGCGGTGGTTTTTTTGTTTGCAAGCAGCAGATTACGCGCAGAAAAAAAGG
ATCTCAAGAAGATCCTTTGATCTTTTCTACGGGGTCTGACGCTCAGTGGAACGAAAACTCACGTTAAGGG
ATTTTGGTCATGAGATTATCAAAAAGGATCTTCACCTAGATCCTTTTAAATTAAAAATGAAGTTTGCGGC
CGCAAATCAATCTAAAGTATATATGAGTAAACTTGGTCTGACAGTTACCAATGCTTAATCAGTGAGGCAC
CTATCTCAGCGATCTGTCTATTTCGTTCATCCATAGTTGCCTGACTCCCCGTCGTGTAGATAACTACGAT
ACGGGAGGGCTTACCATCTGGCCCCAGTGCTGCAATGATACCGCGAGACCCACGCTCACCGGCTCCAGAT
TTATCAGCAATAAACCAGCCAGCCGGAAGGGCCGAGCGCAGAAGTGGTCCTGCAACTTTATCCGCCTCCA
TCCAGTCTATTAATTGTTGCCGGGAAGCTAGAGTAAGTAGTTCGCCAGTTAATAGTTTGCGCAACGTTGT
TGCCATTGCTACAGGCATCGTGGTGTCACGCTCGTCGTTTGGTATGGCTTCATTCAGCTCCGGTTCCCAA
CGATCAAGGCGAGTTACATGATCCCCCATGTTGTGCAAAAAAGCGGTTAGCTCCTTCGGTCCTCCGATCG
TTGTCAGAAGTAAGTTGGCCGCAGTGTTATCACTCATGGTTATGGCAGCACTGCATAATTCTCTTACTGT
CATGCCATCCGTAAGATGCTTTTCTGTGACTGGTGAGTACTCAACCAAGTCATTCTGAGAATAGTGTATG
CGGCGACCGAGTTGCTCTTGCCCGGCGTCAACACGGGATAATACCGCGCCACATAGCAGAACTTTAAAAG
TGCTCATCATTGGAAAACGTTCTTCGGGGCGAAAACTCTCAAGGATCTTACCGCTGTTGAGATCCAGTTC
GATGTAACCCACTCGTGCACCCAACTGATCTTCAGCATCTTTTACTTTCACCAGCGTTTCTGGGTGAGCA
AAAACAGGAAGGCAAAATGCCGCAAAAAAGGGAATAAGGGCGACACGGAAATGTTGAATACTCATACTCT
TCCTTTTTCAAT
