>Addgene plasmid #98175 | RV-Cag-Dio-EYFP-P2A-Mafb | addgene partial sequence | sequence record 183381 | Addgene Partial NGS Result
GGGCTCGGGGGAGGGGCGCGGCGGCCCCCGGAGCGCCGGCGGCTGTCGAGGCGCGGCGAGCCGCAGCCAT
TGCCTTTTATGGTAATCGTGCGAGAGGGCGCAGGGACTTCCTTTGTCCCAAATCTGTGCGGAGCCGAAAT
CTGGGAGGCGCCGCCGCACCCCCTCTAGCGGGCGCGGGGCGAAGCGGTGCGGCGCCGGCAGGAAGGAAAT
GGGCGGGGAGGGCCTTCGTGCGTCGCCGCGCCGCCGTCCCCTTCTCCCTCTCCAGCCTCGGGGCTGTCCG
CGGGGGGACGGCTGCCTTCGGGGGGGACGGGGCAGGGCGGGGTTCGGCTTCTGGCGTGTGACCGGCGGCT
CTAGAGCCTCTGCTAACCATGTTCATGCCTTCTTCTTTTTCCTACAGCTCCTGGGCAACGTGCTGGTTAT
TGTGCTGTCTCATCATTTTGGCAAAGAATTCGCTAGCGGATCCGGAATAACTTCGTATAGGATACTTTAT
ACGAAGTTATGCAGAATGGTAGCTGGATTGTAGCTGCTATTAGCAATATGAAACCTCTTAATAACTTCGT
ATAGCATACATTATACGAAGTTATTTAATTAATCACAGAAAGAACTCAGGAGAGGAGGGGCTGTCGCTGG
TGGAGCCCGCCTCCCTGAAGCCGGAGTTGGCGAGTTTCTCGCACTTGACCTTGTAGGCGTCTCTCTCGCG
GGCCAGCCGGGACACCTCCTGCTTAAGCTGCTCCACCTGCTGAATGAGCTGCGTCTTCTCGTTCTCCAGG
TGATGTTTCTGCTGGACGCGTTTATACCTGCACGACTGGGCGTAGCCCCGGTTCTTCAGGGTCCGCCGCT
TCTGCTTCAGGCGGATCACCTCGTCCTTGGTGAAGCCCCGCAGGTGGCGGTTCAGCTCACGCACCGACAT
GGACACCAGCTGGTCATCAGAGAAGCGGTCCTCCACACTACCGTTGCCGCCCGCAGCCGTCGCCGCGGCT
GTTGCGTGCGGTCCCGGCCCCGGGTGGCTAGTGGGTAGCTGTTGCGCGGGACTGGCAGCGCTGGACGGCG
GGGGCGACGCTTGGTGATGATGGTGATGGTGCGGGTGAGCGTGCTGGCCCAGGTCATCGTGAGTCACACC
TGCTCCTGGGTACCCGTGGTGCGGATGAGGGTGGTGGTGGTGGTGATGGTGGTGCGCACTACGGAAGCCG
TCGAAGCTCTGCAGCGGCTGGGGCACTGGGTGCGAACCGATGAGCGCCTCCACCGCGTCCTCGGGCGTCA
GGTTGAGTGCCTCGGGGTTCATCTGCTGGTAGTTGCTCGCCATCCAGTACAGGTCCTCGAGATGGGTCTT
CGGTTCAGTCGGACTGAAGCTGGGAGAAGAAGGCACGGAGCTGCACGGAGTGCTGAGCGGGGTGGACGAC
ACCGAGCCAGCAGGCTGCAGGCGTGTGCATGGCCGGCCCGGACGCTCCGCGCGCCCCAGGGGCTCCTTCT
TCACGTCGAACTTGAGAAGGTCGAAGTCGTTGACGTACTCCATGGCCAGTGGGCTGGTGGGCAGCTCTTG
CCCCATGCTCAGCTCCGCGGCCATTACCGGTCCAGGCCCGGGGTTTTCTTCAACATCACCTGCTTGCTTT
AGCAGAGAGAAGTTTGTGGCGCCGGATCCTCTGTACTTGTACAGCTCGTCCATGCCGAGAGTGATCCCGG
CGGCGGTCACGAACTCCAGCAGGACCATGTGATCGCGCTTCTCGTTGGGGTCTTTGCTCAGGGCGGACTG
GTAGCTCAGGTAGTGGTTGTCGGGCAGCAGCACGGGGCCGTCGCCGATGGGGGTGTTCTGCTGGTAGTGG
TCGGCGAGCTGCACGCTGCCGTCCTCGATGTTGTGGCGGATCTTGAAGTTCACCTTGATGCCGTTCTTCT
GCTTGTCGGCCATGATATAGACGTTGTGGCTGTTGTAGTTGTACTCCAGCTTGTGCCCCAGGATGTTGCC
GTCCTCCTTGAAGTCGATGCCCTTCAGCTCGATGCGGTTCACCAGGGTGTCGCCCTCGAACTTCACCTCG
GCGCGGGTCTTGTAGTTGCCGTCGTCCTTGAAGAAGATGGTGCGCTCCTGGACGTAGCCTTCGGGCATGG
CGGACTTGAAGAAGTCGTGCTGCTTCATGTGGTCGGGGTAGCGGGCGAAGCACTGCAGGCCGTAGCCGAA
GGTGGTCACGAGGGTGGGCCAGGGCACGGGCAGCTTGCCGGTGGTGCAGATGAACTTCAGGGTCAGCTTG
CCGTAGGTGGCATCGCCCTCGCCCTCGCCGGACACGCTGAACTTGTGGCCGTTTACGTCGCCGTCCAGCT
CGACCAGGATGGGCACCACCCCGGTGAACAGCTCCTCGCCCTTGCTCACCATGGTGGCGGCGCGCCGCGA
TAACTTCGTATAAAGTATCCTATACGAAGTTATTTGCCTTAACCCAGAAATTATCACTGTTATTCTTTAG
AATGGTGCAAAGAATAACTTCGTATAATGTATGCTATACGAAGTTATGTTTAAACCAATCAACCTCTGGA
TTACAAAATTTGTGAAAGATTGACTGGTATTCTTAACTATGTTGCTCCTTTTACGCTATGTGGATACGCT
GCTTTAATGCCTTTGTATCATGCTATTGCTTCCCGTATGGCTTTCATTTTCTCCTCCTTGTATAAATCCT
GGTTGCTGTCTCTTTATGAGGAGTTGTGGCCCGTTGTCAGGCAACGTGGCGTGGTGTGCACTGTGTTTGC
TGACGCAACCCCCACTGGTTGGGGCATTGCCACCACCTGTCAGCTCCTTTCCGGGACTTTCGCTTTCCCC
CTCCCTATTGCCACGGCGGAACTCATCGCCGCCTGCCTTGCCCGCTGCTGGACAGGGGCTCGGCTGTTGG
GCACTGACAATTCCGTGGTGTTGTCGGGGAAGCTGACGTCCTTTCCATGGCTGCTCGCCTGTGTTGCCAC
CTGGATTCTGCGCGGGACGTCCTTCTGCTACGTCCCTTCGGCCCTCAATCCAGCGGACCTTCCTTCCCGC
GGCCTGCTGCCGGCTCTGCGGCCTCTTCCGCGTCTTCGCCTTCGCCCTCAGACGAGTCGGATCTCCCTTT
GGGCCGCCTCCCCGCCTGGAATTCGAGCTCGAGCTTGTTAACATCGATAAAATAAAAGATTTTATTTAGT
CTCCAGAAAAAGGGGGGAATGAAAGACCCCACCTGTAGGTTTGGCAAGCTAGCTTAAGTAACGCCATTTT
GCAAGGCATGGAAAAATACATAACTGAGAATAGAGAAGTTCAGATCAAGGTCAGGAACAGATGGAACAGC
TGAATATGGGCCAAACAGGATATCTGTGGTAAGCAGTTCCTGCCCCGGCTCAGGGCCAAGAACAGATGGA
ACAGCTGAATATGGGCCAAACAGGATATCTGTGGTAAGCAGTTCCTGCCCCGGCTCAGGGCCAAGAACAG
ATGGTCCCCAGATGCGGTCCAGCCCTCAGCAGTTTCTAGAGAACCATCAGATGTTTCCAGGGTGCCCCAA
GGACCTGAAATGACCCTGTGCCTTATTTGAACTAACCAATCAGTTCGCTTCTCGCTTCTGTTCGCGCGCT
TCTGCTCCCCGAGCTCAATAAAAGAGCCCACAACCCCTCACTCGGGGCGCCAGTCCTCCGATTGACTGAG
TCGCCCGGGTACCCGTGTATCCAATAAACCCTCTTGCAGTTGCATCCGACTTGTGGTCTCGCTGTTCCTT
GGGAGGGTCTCCTCTGAGTGATTGACTACCCGTCAGCGGGGGTCTTTCACATGCAGCATGTATCAAAATT
AATTTGGTTTTTTTTCTTAAGTATTTACATTAAATGGCCATAGTTGCATTAATGAATCGGCCAACGCGCG
GGGAGAGGCGGTTTGCGTATTGGGCGCTCTTCCGCTTCCTCGCTCACTGACTCGCTGCGCTCGGTCGTTC
GGCTGCGGCGAGCGGTATCAGCTCACTCAAAGGCGGTAATACGGTTATCCACAGAATCAGGGGATAACGC
AGGAAAGAACATGTGAGCAAAAGGCCAGCAAAAGGCCAGGAACCGTAAAAAGGCCGCGTTGCTGGCGTTT
TTCCATAGGCTCCGCCCCCCTGACGAGCATCACAAAAATCGACGCTCAAGTCAGAGGTGGCGAAACCCGA
CAGGACTATAAAGATACCAGGCGTTTCCCCCTGGAAGCTCCCTCGTGCGCTCTCCTGTTCCGACCCTGCC
GCTTACCGGATACCTGTCCGCCTTTCTCCCTTCGGGAAGCGTGGCGCTTTCTCATAGCTCACGCTGTAGG
TATCTCAGTTCGGTGTAGGTCGTTCGCTCCAAGCTGGGCTGTGTGCACGAACCCCCCGTTCAGCCCGACC
GCTGCGCCTTATCCGGTAACTATCGTCTTGAGTCCAACCCGGTAAGACACGACTTATCGCCACTGGCAGC
AGCCACTGGTAACAGGATTAGCAGAGCGAGGTATGTAGGCGGTGCTACAGAGTTCTTGAAGTGGTGGCCT
AACTACGGCTACACTAGAAGAACAGTATTTGGTATCTGCGCTCTGCTGAAGCCAGTTACCTTCGGAAAAA
GAGTTGGTAGCTCTTGATCCGGCAAACAAACCACCGCTGGTAGCGGTGGTTTTTTTGTTTGCAAGCAGCA
GATTACGCGCAGAAAAAAAGGATCTCAAGAAGATCCTTTGATCTTTTCTACGGGGTCTGACGCTCAGTGG
AACGAAAACTCACGTTAAGGGATTTTGGTCATGAGATTATCAAAAAGGATCTTCACCTAGATCCTTTTGC
GGCCGCAAATCAATCTAAAGTATATATGAGTAAACTTGGTCTGACAGTTACCAATGCTTAATCAGTGAGG
CACCTATCTCAGCGATCTGTCTATTTCGTTCATCCATAGTTGCCTGACTCCCCGTCGTGTAGATAACTAC
GATACGGGAGGGCTTACCATCTGGCCCCAGTGCTGCAATGATACCGCGAGACCCACGCTCACCGGCTCCA
GATTTATCAGCAATAAACCAGCCAGCCGGAAGGGCCGAGCGCAGAAGTGGTCCTGCAACTTTATCCGCCT
CCATCCAGTCTATTAATTGTTGCCGGGAAGCTAGAGTAAGTAGTTCGCCAGTTAATAGTTTGCGCAACGT
TGTTGCCATTGCTACAGGCATCGTGGTGTCACGCTCGTCGTTTGGTATGGCTTCATTCAGCTCCGGTTCC
CAACGATCAAGGCGAGTTACATGATCCCCCATGTTGTGCAAAAAAGCGGTTAGCTCCTTCGGTCCTCCGA
TCGTTGTCAGAAGTAAGTTGGCCGCAGTGTTATCACTCATGGTTATGGCAGCACTGCATAATTCTCTTAC
TGTCATGCCATCCGTAAGATGCTTTTCTGTGACTGGTGAGTACTCAACCAAGTCATTCTGAGAATAGTGT
ATGCGGCGACCGAGTTGCTCTTGCCCGGCGTCAATACGGGATAATACCGCGCCACATAGCAGAACTTTAA
AAGTGCTCATCATTGGAAAACGTTCTTCGGGGCGAAAACTCTCAAGGATCTTACCGCTGTTGAGATCCAG
TTCGATGTAACCCACTCGTGCACCCAACTGATCTTCAGCATCTTTTACTTTCACCAGCGTTTCTGGGTGA
GCAAAAACAGGAAGGCAAAATGCCGCAAAAAAGGGAATAAGGGCGACACGGAAATGTTGAATACTCATAC
TCTTCCTTTTTCAATGATCCGGCCATTAGCCATATTATTCATTGGTTATATAGCATAAATCAATATTGGC
TATTGGCCATTGCATACGTTGTATCCATATCATAATATGTACATTTATATTGGCTCATGTCCAACATTAC
CGCCATGTTGACATTGATTATTGACTAGTTATTAATAGTAATCAATTACGGGGTCATTAGTTCATAGCCC
ATATATGGAGTTCCGCGTTACATAACTTACGGTAAATGGCCCGCCTGGCTGACCGCCCAACGACCCCCGC
CCATTGACGTCAATAATGACGTATGTTCCCATAGTAACGCCAATAGGGACTTTCCATTGACGTCAATGGG
TGGAGTATTTACGGTAAACTGCCCACTTGGCAGTACATCAAGTGTATCATATGCCAAGTACGCCCCCTAT
TGACGTCAATGACGGTAAATGGCCCGCCTGGCATTATGCCCAGTACATGACCTTATGGGACTTTCCTACT
TGGCAGTACATCTACGTATTAGTCATCGCTATTACCATGGTGATGCGGTTTTGGCAGTACATCAATGGGC
GTGGATAGCGGTTTGACTCACGGGGATTTCCAAGTCTCCACCCCATTGACGTCAATGGGAGTTTGTTTTG
GCACCAAAATCAACGGGACTTTCCAAAATGTCGTAACAACTCCGCCCCATTGACGCAAATGGGCGGTAGG
CGTGTACGGTGGGAGGTCTATATAAGCAGAGCTCAATAAAAGAGCCCACAACCCCTCACTCGGGGCGCCA
GTCCTCCGATTGACTGAGTCGCCCGGGTACCCGTATTCCCAATAAAGCCTCTTGCTGTTTGCATCCGAAT
CGTGGTCTCGCTGTTCCTTGGGAGGGTCTCCTCTGAGTGATTGACTACCCACGACGGGGGTCTTTCATTT
GGGGGCTCGTCCGGGATTTGGAGACCCCTGCCCAGGGACCACCGACCCACCACCGGGAGGTAAGCTGGCC
AGCAACTTATCTGTGTCTGTCCGATTGTCTAGTGTCTATGTTTGATGTTATGCGCCTGCGTCTGTACTAG
TTAGCTAACTAGCTCTGTATCTGGCGGACCCGTGGTGGAACTGACGAGTTCTGAACACCCGGCCGCAACC
CTGGGAGACGTCCCAGGGACTTTGGGGGCCGTTTTTGTGGCCCGACCTGAGGAAGGGAGTCGATGTGGAA
TCCGACCCCGTCAGGATATGTGGTTCTGGTAGGAGACGAGAACCTAAAACAGTTCCCGCCTCCGTCTGAA
TTTTTGCTTTCGGTTTGGAACCGAAGCCGCGCGTCTTGTCTGCTGCAGCGCTGCAGCATCGTTCTGTGTT
GTCTCTGTCTGACTGTGTTTCTGTATTTGTCTGAAAATTAGGGCCAGACTGTTACCACTCCCTTAAGTTT
GACCTTAGGTCACTGGAAAGATGTCGAGCGGATCGCTCACAACCAGTCGGTAGATGTCAAGAAGAGACGT
TGGGTTACCTTCTGCTCTGCAGAATGGCCAACCTTTAACGTCGGATGGCCGCGAGACGGCACCTTTAACC
GAGACCTCATCACCCAGGTTAAGATCAAGGTCTTTTCACCTGGCCCGCATGGACACCCAGACCAGGTCCC
CTACATCGTGACCTGGGAAGCCTTGGCTTTTGACCCCCCTCCCTGGGTCAAGCCCTTTGTACACCCTAAG
CCTCCGCCTCCTCTTCCTCCATCCGCCCCGTCTCTCCCCCTTGAACCTCCTCGTTCGACCCCGCCTCGAT
CCTCCCTTTATCCAGCCCTCACTCCTTCTCTAGGCGCCGGAATTCGATGTCGACATTGATTATTGACTAG
TTATTAATAGTAATCAATTACGGGGTCATTAGTTCATAGCCCATATATGGAGTTCCGCGTTACATAACTT
ACGGTAAATGGCCCGCCTGGCTGACCGCCCAACGACCCCCGCCCATTGACGTCAATAATGACGTATGTTC
CCATAGTAACGCCAATAGGGACTTTCCATTGACGTCAATGGGTGGAGTATTTACGGTAAACTGCCCACTT
GGCAGTACATCAAGTGTATCATATGCCAAGTACGCCCCCTATTGACGTCAATGACGGTAAATGGCCCGCC
TGGCATTATGCCCAGTACATGACCTTATGGGACTTTCCTACTTGGCAGTACATCTACGTATTAGTCATCG
CTATTACCATG
